Addgene plasmid #48065: pICH54011
Purpose: (Empty Backbone)
Depositing lab: Sylvestre Marillonnet. Depositing organization: Leibniz Institute of Plant Biochemistry (IPB). Publication: A modular cloning system for standardized assembly of multigene constructs. Weber E, Engler C, Gruetzner R, Werner S, Marillonnet S. PLoS One. 2011 Feb 18;6(2):e16765. doi: 10.1371/journal.pone.0016765. PubMed 21364738.
Backbone
  Vector backbone: derived from pBIN19 and pUC19
  Backbone manufacturer: self-made
  Backbone size (bp): 4349
  Vector type: Unspecified
Growth in bacteria
  Bacterial resistance: Ampicillin, 100 μg/mL
  Growth temperature: 37°C
  Growth strain: DH10B
  Copy number: High Copy
Gene/Insert
  Gene/Insert name: None
Terms and licenses: Academic/Nonprofit Terms; Industry Terms: Not Available to Industry
Depositor comments: level 2 dummy fragment
How to cite: pICH54011 was a gift from Sylvestre Marillonnet (Addgene plasmid # 48065 ; http://n2t.net/addgene:48065 ; RRID:Addgene_48065)
