[The description below was written by a language model from this plasmid's Addgene catalogue record and pLannotate feature annotations shown in this document.]
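Description:
pICH54011 is an empty-backbone plasmid from a modular cloning (MoClo) system for the standardized assembly of multigene constructs. The depositor describes it only as a "level 2 dummy fragment". In this kind of hierarchical assembly scheme, a dummy module generally serves as a placeholder that fills a position where no transcription unit is wanted, so that the remaining modules can still be joined in order. The record does not specify which position it fills, which restriction enzyme sites flank the fragment, or what the fragment contains, and no gene or insert is listed.

The backbone is self-made, derived from pBIN19 and pUC19, and is about 4.35 kb. The annotated features reflect this hybrid origin. A high-copy ColE1/pUC-type origin and an ampicillin resistance gene (β-lactamase with its own bla promoter) support propagation and selection in E. coli. The incP oriV origin and the trfA replication initiator gene come from the broad-host-range pBIN19 lineage and would allow replication in hosts such as Agrobacterium. A small remnant of TetR is also detected, most likely a leftover from the parental vector.

Nopaline C58-type left and right T-DNA border repeats are present. On the circular map they lie close together across the sequence origin, leaving only a short interval between them with no annotated promoter, coding sequence or plant selection marker. This fits a vector that carries only a short spacer rather than a functional payload. Its expected use is as an accessory part in multigene assemblies for plant work, not as an expression construct in its own right.
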