Features (pLannotate 1.2.2; 8 found; start..end, strand, type, name):
     39..63      +  misc_feature   RB T-DNA repeat: right border repeat from nopaline C58 T-DNA
    175..195     -  CDS            TetR (fragment): tetracycline resistance regulatory protein; tetR
    222..1367    -  CDS            trfA: TRFA_ECOLX - Experimental evidence at protein level: Swiss-Prot protein existence level 1. Also involved in plasmid copy number control, promoting intermolecular coupling of protein bound iterons at oriV, which inhibits replication initiation. From Escherichia coli.
   1703..2291    -  rep_origin     ori: high-copy-number ColE1/pMB1/pBR322/pUC origin of replication
   2462..3322    -  CDS            AmpR: β-lactamase; bla; confers resistance to ampicillin, carbenicillin, and related antibiotics
   3323..3427    -  promoter       AmpR promoter: bla
   3514..4145    -  rep_origin     oriV: incP origin of replication
   4237..4261    +  misc_feature   LB T-DNA repeat: left border repeat from nopaline C58 T-DNA
>Addgene plasmid #48065 | pICH54011 | depositor full sequence | sequence record 69065 | Full Sequence
GCAATTGTCTTCACGAAGTGGTTTAAACTATCAGTGTTTGACAGGATATATTGGCGGGTAAACCTAAGAG
AAAAGAGCGTTTATTAGAATAATCGGATATTTAAAAGGGCGTGAAAAGGTTTATCCGTTCGTCCATTTGT
ATGTGCATGCCAACCACAGGGTTCCCCAGATCAGGCGCTGGCTGCTGAACCCCCAGCCGGAACTGACCCC
ACAAGGCCCTAGCGTTTGCAATGCACCAGGTCATCATTGACCCAGGCGTGTTCCACCAGGCCGCTGCCTC
GCAACTCTTCGCAGGCTTCGCCGACCTGCTCGCGCCACTTCTTCACGCGGGTGGAATCCGATCCGCACAT
GAGGCGGAAGGTTTCCAGCTTGAGCGGGTACGGCTCCCGGTGCGAGCTGAAATAGTCGAACATCCGTCGG
GCCGTCGGCGACAGCTTGCGGTACTTCTCCCATATGAATTTCGTGTAGTGGTCGCCAGCAAACAGCACGA
CGATTTCCTCGTCGATCAGGACCTGGCAACGGGACGTTTTCTTGCCACGGTCCAGGACGCGGAAGCGGTG
CAGCAGCGACACCGATTCCAGGTGCCCAACGCGGTCGGACGTGAAGCCCATCGCCGTCGCCTGTAGGCGC
GACAGGCATTCCTCGGCCTTCGTGTAATACCGGCCATTGATCGACCAGCCCAGGTCCTGGCAAAGCTCGT
AGAACGTGAAGGTGATCGGCTCGCCGATAGGGGTGCGCTTCGCGTACTCCAACACCTGCTGCCACACCAG
TTCGTCATCGTCGGCCCGCAGCTCGACGCCGGTGTAGGTGATCTTCACGTCCTTGTTGACGTGGAAAATG
ACCTTGTTTTGCAGCGCCTCGCGCGGGATTTTCTTGTTGCGCGTGGTGAACAGGGCAGAGCGGGCCGTGT
CGTTTGGCATCGCTCGCATCGTGTCCGGCCACGGCGCAATATCGAACAAGGAAAGCTGCATTTCCTTGAT
CTGCTGCTTCGTGTGTTTCAGCAACGCGGCCTGCTTGGCCTCGCTGACCTGTTTTGCCAGGTCCTCGCCG
GCGGTTTTTCGCTTCTTGGTCGTCATAGTTCCTCGCGTGTCGATGGTCATCGACTTCGCCAAACCTGCCG
CCTCCTGTTCAAGACGACGCGAACGCTCCACGGCGGCCGATGGCGCGGGCAGGGCAGGGGGAGCCAGTTG
CACGCTGTCGCGCTCGATCTTGGCCGTAGCTTGCTGGACCATCGAGCCGACGGACTGGAAGGTTTCGCGG
GGCGCACGCATGACGGTGCGGCTTGCGATGGTTTCGGCATCCTCGGCGGAAAACCCCGCGTCGATCAGTT
CTTGCCTGTATGCCTTCCGGTCAAACGTCCGATTCATTCACCCTCCTTGCGGGATTGCCCCGACTCACGC
CGGGGCAATGTGCCCTTATTCCTGATTTGACCCGCCTGGTGCCTTGGTGTCCAGATAATCCACCTTATCG
GCAATGAAGTCGGTCCCGTAGACCGTCTGGCCGTCCTTCTCGTACTTGGTATTCCGAATCTTGCCCTGCA
CGAATACCAGCGACCCCTTGCCCAAATACTTGCCGTGGGCCTCGGCCTGAGAGCCAAAACACTTGATGCG
GAAGAAGTCGGTGCGCTCCTGCTTGTCGCCGGCATCGTTGCGCCACATCTAGGATCTGCCAGGAACCGTA
AAAAGGCCGCGTTGCTGGCGTTTTTCCATAGGCTCCGCCCCCCTGACGAGCATCACAAAAATCGACGCTC
AAGTCAGAGGTGGCGAAACCCGACAGGACTATAAAGATACCAGGCGTTTCCCCCTGGAAGCTCCCTCGTG
CGCTCTCCTGTTCCGACCCTGCCGCTTACCGGATACCTGTCCGCCTTTCTCCCTTCGGGAAGCGTGGCGC
TTTCTCATAGCTCACGCTGTAGGTATCTCAGTTCGGTGTAGGTCGTTCGCTCCAAGCTGGGCTGTGTGCA
CGAACCCCCCGTTCAGCCCGACCGCTGCGCCTTATCCGGTAACTATCGTCTTGAGTCCAACCCGGTAAGA
CACGACTTATCGCCACTGGCAGCAGCCACTGGTAACAGGATTAGCAGAGCGAGGTATGTAGGCGGTGCTA
CAGAGTTCTTGAAGTGGTGGCCTAACTACGGCTACACTAGAAGGACAGTATTTGGTATCTGCGCTCTGCT
GAAGCCAGTTACCTTCGGAAAAAGAGTTGGTAGCTCTTGATCCGGCAAACAAACCACCGCTGGTAGCGGT
GGTTTTTTTGTTTGCAAGCAGCAGATTACGCGCAGAAAAAAAGGATCTCAAGAAGATCCTTTGATCTTTT
CTACGGGGTCTGACGCTCAGTGGAACGAAAACTCACGTTAAGGGATTTTGGTCATGAGATTATCAAAAAG
GATCTTCACCTAGATCCTTTTAAATTAAAAATGAAGTTTTAAATCAATCTAAAGTATATATGAGTAAACT
TGGTCTGACAGTTACCAATGCTTAATCAGTGAGGCACCTATCTCAGCGATCTGTCTATTTCGTTCATCCA
TAGTTGCCTGACTCCCCGTCGTGTAGATAACTACGATACGGGAGGGCTTACCATCTGGCCCCAGTGCTGC
AATGATACCGCGAGAACCACGCTCACCGGCTCCAGATTTATCAGCAATAAACCAGCCAGCCGGAAGGGCC
GAGCGCAGAAGTGGTCCTGCAACTTTATCCGCCTCCATCCAGTCTATTAATTGTTGCCGGGAAGCTAGAG
TAAGTAGTTCGCCAGTTAATAGTTTGCGCAACGTTGTTGCCATTGCTACAGGCATCGTGGTGTCACGCTC
GTCGTTTGGTATGGCTTCATTCAGCTCCGGTTCCCAACGATCAAGGCGAGTTACATGATCCCCCATGTTG
TGCAAAAAAGCGGTTAGCTCCTTCGGTCCTCCGATCGTTGTCAGAAGTAAGTTGGCCGCAGTGTTATCAC
TCATGGTTATGGCAGCACTGCATAATTCTCTTACTGTCATGCCATCCGTAAGATGCTTTTCTGTGACTGG
TGAGTACTCAACCAAGTCATTCTGAGAATAGTGTATGCGGCGACCGAGTTGCTCTTGCCCGGCGTCAATA
CGGGATAATACCGCGCCACATAGCAGAACTTTAAAAGTGCTCATCATTGGAAAACGTTCTTCGGGGCGAA
AACTCTCAAGGATCTTACCGCTGTTGAGATCCAGTTCGATGTAACCCACTCGTGCACCCAACTGATCTTC
AGCATCTTTTACTTTCACCAGCGTTTCTGGGTGAGCAAAAACAGGAAGGCAAAATGCCGCAAAAAAGGGA
ATAAGGGCGACACGGAAATGTTGAATACTCATACTCTTCCTTTTTCAATATTATTGAAGCATTTATCAGG
GTTATTGTCTCATGAGCGGATACATATTTGAATGTATTTAGAAAAATAAACAAATAGGGGTTCCGCGCAC
GAATTGGCCAGCGCTGCCATTTTTGGGGTGAGGCCGTTCGCGGCCGAGGGGCGCAGCCCCTGGGGGGATG
GGAGGCCCGCGTTAGCGGGCCGGGAGGGTTCGAGAAGGGGGGGCACCCCCCTTCGGCGTGCGCGGTCACG
CGCACAGGGCGCAGCCCTGGTTAAAAACAAGGTTTATAAATATTGGTTTAAAAGCAGGTTAAAAGACAGG
TTAGCGGTGGCCGAAAAACGGGCGGAAACCCTTGCAAATGCTGGATTTTCTGCCTGTGGACAGCCCCTCA
AATGTCAATAGGTGCGCCCCTCATCTGTCAGCACTCTGCCCCTCAAGTGTCAAGGATCGCGCCCCTCATC
TGTCAGTAGTCGCGCCCCTCAAGTGTCAATACCGCAGGGCACTTATCCCCAGGCTTGTCCACATCATCTG
TGGGAAACTCGCGTAAAATCAGGCGTTTTCGCCGATTTGCGAGGCTGGCCAGCTCCACGTCGCCGGCCGA
AATCGAGCCTGCCCCTCATCTGTCAACGCCGCGCCGGGTGAGTCGGCCCCTCAAGTGTCAACGTCCGCCC
CTCATCTGTCAGTGAGGGCCAAGTTTTCCGCGAGGTATCCACAACGCCGGCGGCCGCGGTGTCTCGCACA
CGGCTTCGACGGCGTTTCTGGCGCGTTTGCAGGGCCATAGACGGCCGCCAGCCCAGCGGCGAGGGCAACC
AGCCCGGTGAGCGTCGCAAAGGAGATCCTGATCTGACTGATGGGCTGCCTGTATCGAGTGGTGATTTTGT
GCCGAGCTGCCGGTCGGGGAGCTGTTGGCTGGCTGGTGGCAGGATATATTGTGGTGTAAACAAATTGACG
CTTAGACAACTTAATAACACATTGCGGACGTTTTTAATGTACTGGGGTGGATGCAGTGGGCCCCACTCTG
TGAAGACAATGCCGATGTATCACCTCTC
