>Addgene plasmid #48065 | pICH54011 | addgene partial sequence | sequence record 70991 | LB-F1 5'-gtggtgtaaacaaattgacgc-3'
CATTGCGGACGTTTTTAATGTACTGGGGTGGATGCAGTGGGCCCCACTCTGTGAAGACAATGCCGATGTA
TCACCTCTCGCAATTGTCTTCACGAAGTGGTTTAAACTATCAGTGTTTGACAGGATATATTGGCGGGTAA
ACCTAAGAGAAAAGAGCGTTTATTAGAATAATCGGATATTTAAAAGGGCGTGAAAAGGTTTATCCGTTCG
TCCATTTGTATGTGCATGCCAACCACAGGGTTCCCCAGATCAGGCGCTGGCTGCTGAACCCCCAGCCGGA
ACTGACCCCACAAGGCCCTAGCGTTTGCAATGCACCAGGTCATCATTGACCCAGGCGTGTTCCACCAGGC
CGCTGCCTCGCAACTCTTCGCAGGCTTCGCCGACCTGCTCGCGCCACTTCTTCACGCGGGTGGAATCCGA
TCCGCACATGAGGCGGAAGGTTTCCAGCTTGAGCGGGTACGGCTCCCGGTGCGAGCTGAAATAGTCGAAC
ATCCGTCGGGCCGTCGGCGACAGCTTGCGGTACTTCTCCCATATGAATTTCGTGTAGTGGTCGCCAGCAA
ACAGCACGACGATTTCCTCGTCGATCAGGACCTGGCAACGGGACGTTTTCTTGCCACGGTCCAGGACGCG
GAAGCGGTGCAGCAGCGACACCGATTCCAGGTGCCCAACGCGGTCGGACGTGAAGCCCATCGCCGTCGCC
TGTAGGCGCGACAGGCATTCCTCGGCCTTCGTGTAATACCGGCCATTGATCGACCAGCCCAGGTCCTGGC
AAAGCTCGTAGAACGTGAAGGTGATCGGCTCGCCGATAGGGGTGCGCTTCGCGTACTCCAACACCTGCTG
CCACACCAGTTCGTCATCGTCGGCCCGCAGCTCGACGCCGGTGTAGGTGATCTTCACGTCCTTGTTGACG
TGGAAAATGACCTTGTTTTGCAGCGCCTCGCGCGGGATTTTCTTGTTGCGCGTGGTGAACAGGGCAGAGC
GGGCCGTGTCGTTTGGCATCGCTCGCATCGTGTCCGGCCACGGCGCAATATCGAACAAGGA
